>Addgene plasmid #71754 | +36GFP-LPETG | depositor full sequence | sequence record 135606 | +36GFP-LPETG sequence 5901 bps
GGGAATTGTGAGCGGATAACAATTCCCCTCTAGAAATAATTTTGTTTAACTTTAAGAAGGAGATATCATA
TGAGCAAAGGTGAACGTCTGTTTCGTGGTAAAGTACCGATCTTAGTGGAATTAAAGGGCGACGTGAACGG
TCATAAATTTAGCGTGCGCGGCAAAGGCAAAGGTGACGCTACCCGTGGTAAATTGACCCTGAAGTTTATT
TGCACAACAGGCAAATTACCCGTTCCGTGGCCCACCTTAGTGACCACCCTGACCTATGGCGTTCAGTGCT
TCAGTCGTTACCCTAAACACATGAAACGTCACGATTTTTTCAAATCAGCCATGCCTAAAGGATATGTTCA
AGAGCGTACAATCAGCTTCAAGAAGGATGGCAAATATAAAACGCGTGCGGAAGTGAAATTTGAAGGCCGC
ACATTAGTAAATCGTATCAAACTGAAAGGTCGTGACTTCAAAGAAAAAGGCAACATTTTAGGCCATAAAC
TGCGTTATAACTTTAATTCTCATAAGGTGTATATTACGGCCGATAAACGCAAGAATGGTATCAAGGCAAA
ATTCAAAATTCGCCATAACGTGAAAGACGGCAGCGTTCAATTAGCGGATCATTATCAACAAAACACGCCG
ATTGGTCGCGGGCCTGTACTGTTACCTCGCAACCACTACCTGAGCACCCGTTCTAAACTGAGCAAAGATC
CGAAAGAAAAACGCGATCACATGGTTCTGTTAGAATTCGTGACCGCTGCAGGCATTAAGCACGGACGCGA
CGAACGCTACAAGACCGGTGGTAGCCTCCCGGAAACCGGTCATCACCACCACCATCACTAATGACTCGAG
TCTGGTAAAGAAACCGCTGCTGCGAAATTTGAACGCCAGCACATGGACTCGTCTACTAGCGCAGCTTAAT
TAACCTAGGCTGCTGCCACCGCTGAGCAATAACTAGCATAACCCCTTGGGGCCTCTAAACGGGTCTTGAG
GGGTTTTTTGCTGAAAGGAGGAACTATATCCGGATTGGCGAATGGG
[124 nt withheld, positions 1027-1150]
C
[91 nt withheld, positions 1152-1242]
A
[49 nt withheld, positions 1244-1292]
CCTTTGACGTTGGAGTCCACGTTCTTT
[37 nt withheld, positions 1320-1356]
ACCCTATCTCGGTCTATTCTTTTGATTTATAAGGGATTTTGCCGATTTCGGCCTATTGGTTAAAAAATGA
GCTGATTTAACAAAAATTTAACGCGAATTTTAACAAAATATTAACGTTTACAATTTCTGGCGGCACGATG
GCATGAGATTATCAAAAAGGATCTTCACCTAGATCCTTTTAAATTAAAAATGAAGTTTTAAATCAATCTA
AAGTATATATGAGTAAACTTGGTCTGACAGTTACCAATGCTTAATCAGTGAGGCACCTATCTCAGCGATC
TGTCTATTTCGTTCATCCATAGTTGCCTGACTCCCCGTCGTGTAGATAACTACGATACGGGAGGGCTTAC
CATCTGGCCCCAGTGCTGCAATGATACCGCGAGACCCACGCTCACCGGCTCCAGATTTATCAGCAATAAA
CCAGCCAGCCGGAAGGGCCGAGCGCAGAAGTGGTCCTGCAACTTTATCCGCCTCCATCCAGTCTATTAAT
TGTTGCCGGGAAGCTAGAGTAAGTAGTTCGCCAGTTAATAGTTTGCGCAACGTTGTTGCCATTGCTACAG
GCATCGTGGTGTCACGCTCGTCGTTTGGTATGGCTTCATTCAGCTCCGGTTCCCAACGATCAAGGCGAGT
TACATGATCCCCCATGTTGTGCAAAAAAGCGGTTAGCTCCTTCGGTCCTCCGATCGTTGTCAGAAGTAAG
TTGGCCGCAGTGTTATCACTCATGGTTATGGCAGCACTGCATAATTCTCTTACTGTCATGCCATCCGTAA
GATGCTTTTCTGTGACTGGTGAGTACTCAACCAAGTCATTCTGAGAATAGTGTATGCGGCGACCGAGTTG
CTCTTGCCCGGCGTCAATACGGGATAATACCGCGCCACATAGCAGAACTTTAAAAGTGCTCATCATTGGA
AAACGTTCTTCGGGGCGAAAACTCTCAAGGATCTTACCGCTGTTGAGATCCAGTTCGATGTAACCCACTC
GTGCACCCAACTGATCTTCAGCATCTTTTACTTTCACCAGCGTTTCTGGGTGAGCAAAAACAGGAAGGCA
AAATGCCGCAAAAAAGGGAATAAGGGCGACACGGAAATGTTGAATACTCATACTCTTCCTTTTTCAATCA
TGATTGAAGCATTTATCAGGGTTATTGTCTCATGAGCGGATACATATTTGAATGTATTTAGAAAAATAAA
CAAATAGGTCATGACCAAAATCCCTTAACGTGAGTTTTCGTTCCACTGAGCGTCAGACCCCGTAGAAAAG
ATCAAAGGATCTTCTTGAGATCCTTTTTTTCTGCGCGTAATCTGCTGCTTGCAAACAAAAAAACCACCGC
TACCAGCGGTGGTTTGTTTGCCGGATCAAGAGCTACCAACTCTTTTTCCGAAGGTAACTGGCTTCAGCAG
AGCGCAGATACCAAATACTGTCCTTCTAGTGTAGCCGTAGTTAGGCCACCACTTCAAGAACTCTGTAGCA
CCGCCTACATACCTCGCTCTGCTAATCCTGTTACCAGTGGCTGCTGCCAGTGGCGATAAGTCGTGTCTTA
CCGGGTTGGACTCAAGACGATAGTTACCGGATAAGGCGCAGCGGTCGGGCTGAACGGGGGGTTCGTGCAC
ACAGCCCAGCTTGGAGCGAACGACCTACACCGAACTGAGATACCTACAGCGTGAGCTATGAGAAAGCGCC
ACGCTTCCCGAAGGGAGAAAGGCGGACAGGTATCCGGTAAGCGGCAGGGTCGGAACAGGAGAGCGCACGA
GGGAGCTTCCAGGGGGAAACGCCTGGTATCTTTATAGTCCTGTCGGGTTTCGCCACCTCTGACTTGAGCG
TCGATTTTTGTGATGCTCGTCAGGGGGGCGGAGCCTATGGAAAAACGCCAGCAACGCGGCCTTTTTACGG
TTCCTGGCCTTTTGCTGGCCTTTTGCTCACATGTTCTTTCCTGCGTTATCCCCTGATTCTGTGGATAACC
GTATTACCGCCTTTGAGTGAGCTGATACCGCTCGCCGCAGCCGAACGACCGAGCGCAGCGAGTCAGTGAG
CGAGGAAGCGGAAGAGCGCCTGATGCGGTATTTTCTCCTTACGCATCTGTGCGGTATTTCACACCGCATA
TATGGTGCACTCTCAGTACAATCTGCTCTGATGCCGCATAGTTAAGCCAGTATACACTCCGCTATCGCTA
CGTGACTGGGTCATGGCTGCGCCCCGACACCCGCCAACACCCGCTGACGCGCCCTGACGGGCTTGTCTGC
TCCCGGCATCCGCTTACAGACAAGCTGTGACCGTCTCCGGGAGCTGCATGTGTCAGAGGTTTTCACCGTC
ATCACCGAAACGCGCGAGGCAGCTGCGGTAAAGCTCATCAGCGTGGTCGTGAAGCGATTCACAGATGTCT
GCCTGTTCATCCGCGTCCAGCTCGTTGAGTTTCTCCAGAAGCGTTAATGTCTGGCTTCTGATAAAGCGGG
CCATGTTAAGGGCGGTTTTTTCCTGTTTGGTCACTGATGCCTCCGTGTAAGGGGGATTTCTGTTCATGGG
GGTAATGATACCGATGAAACGAGAGAGGATGCTCACGATACGGGTTACTGATGATGAACATGCCCGGTTA
CTGGAACGTTGTGAGGGTAAACAACTGGCGGTATGGATGCGGCGGGACCAGAGAAAAATCACTCAGGGTC
AATGCCAGCGCTTCGTTAATACAGATGTAGGTGTTCCACAGGGTAGCCAGCAGCATCCTGCGATGCAGAT
CCGGAACATAATGGTGCAGGGCGCTGACTTCCGCGTTTCCAGACTTTACGAAACACGGAAACCGAAGACC
ATTCATGTTGTTGCTCAGGTCGCAGACGTTTTGCAGCAGCAGTCGCTTCACGTTCGCTCGCGTATCGGTG
ATTCATTCTGCTAACCAGTAAGGCAACCCCGCCAGCCTAGCCGGGTCCTCAACGACAGGAGCACGATCAT
GCTAGTCATGCCCCGCGCCCACCGGAAGGAGCTGACTGGGTTGAAGGCTCTCAAGGGCATCGGTCGAGAT
CCCGGTGCCTAATGAGTGAGCTAACTTACATTAATTGCGTTGCGCTCACTGCCCGCTTTCCAGTCGGGAA
ACCTGTCGTGCCAGCTGCATTAATGAATCGGCCAACGCGCGGGGAGAGGCGGTTTGCGTATTGGGCGCCA
GGGTGGTTTTTCTTTTCACCAGTGAGACGGGCAACAGCTGATTGCCCTTCACCGCCTGGCCCTGAGAGAG
TTGCAGCAAGCGGTCCACGCTGGTTTGCCCCAGCAGGCGAAAATCCTGTTTGATGGTGGTTAACGGCGGG
ATATAACATGAGCTGTCTTCGGTATCGTCGTATCCCACTACCGAGATGTCCGCACCAACGCGCAGCCCGG
ACTCGGTAATGGCGCGCATTGCGCCCAGCGCCATCTGATCGTTGGCAACCAGCATCGCAGTGGGAACGAT
GCCCTCATTCAGCATTTGCATGGTTTGTTGAAAACCGGACATGGCACTCCAGTCGCCTTCCCGTTCCGCT
ATCGGCTGAATTTGATTGCGAGTGAGATATTTATGCCAGCCAGCCAGACGCAGACGCGCCGAGACAGAAC
TTAATGGGCCCGCTAACAGCGCGATTTGCTGGTGACCCAATGCGACCAGATGCTCCACGCCCAGTCGCGT
ACCGTCTTCATGGGAGAAAATAATACTGTTGATGGGTGTCTGGTCAGAGACATCAAGAAATAACGCCGGA
ACATTAGTGCAGGCAGCTTCCACAGCAATGGCATCCTGGTCATCCAGCGGATAGTTAATGATCAGCCCAC
TGACGCGTTGCGCGAGAAGATTGTGCACCGCCGCTTTACAGGCTTCGACGCCGCTTCGTTCTACCATCGA
CACCACCACGCTGGCACCCAGTTGATCGGCGCGAGATTTAATCGCCGCGACAATTTGCGACGGCGCGTGC
AGGGCCAGACTGGAGGTGGCAACGCCAATCAGCAACGACTGTTTGCCCGCCAGTTGTTGTGCCACGCGGT
TGGGAATGTAATTCAGCTCCGCCATCGCCGCTTCCACTTTTTCCCGCGTTTTCGCAGAAACGTGGCTGGC
CTGGTTCACCACGCGGGAAACGGTCTGATAAGAGACACCGGCATACTCTGCGACATCGTATAACGTTACT
GGTTTCACATTCACCACCCTGAATTGACTCTCTTCCGGGCGCTATCATGCCATACCGCGAAAGGTTTTGC
GCCATTCGATGGTGTCCGGGATCTCGACGCTCTCCCTTATGCGACTCCTGCATTAGGAAGCAGCCCAGTA
GTAGGTTGAGGCCGTTGAGCACCGCCGCCGCAAGGAATGGTGCATGCAAGGAGATGGCGCCCAACAGTCC
CCCGGCCACGGGGCCTGCCACCATACCCACGCCGAAACAAGCGCTCATGAGCCCGAAGTGGCGAGCCCGA
TCTTCCCCATCGGTGATGTCGGCGATATAGGCGCCAGCAACCGCACCTGTGGCGCCGGTGATGCCGGCCA
CGATGCGTCCGGCGTAGAGGATCGAGATCGATCTCGATCCCGCGAAATTAATACGACTCACTATA
Features (pLannotate 1.2.2; 19 found; start..end, strand, type, name):
      2..26      +  protein_bind   lac operator: The lac repressor binds to the lac operator to inhibit transcription in E. coli. This inhibition can be relieved by adding lactose or isopropyl-β-D-thiogalactopyranoside (IPTG). lac repressor encoded by lacI
     41..63      +  RBS            RBS: efficient ribosome binding site from bacteriophage T7 gene 10 (Olins and Rangwala, 1989)
     70..783     +  CDS            Superfolder GFP: Superfolder GFP is a basic (constitutively fluorescent) green fluorescent protein published in 2005, derived from Aequorea victoria. It is reported to be a very rapidly-maturing weak dimer.
    847..888     +  CDS            S-Tag (fragment): affinity and epitope tag derived from pancreatic ribonuclease A
    918..935     +  CDS            SET1 (fragment): solubility-enhancement tag derived from T7 phage gene 10B
    943..990     +  terminator     T7 terminator: transcription terminator for bacteriophage T7 RNA polymerase
   1027..1482    +  rep_origin     f1 ori (sequence partly withheld): f1 bacteriophage origin of replication; arrow indicates direction of (+) strand synthesis
   1597..2457    -  CDS            AmpR: β-lactamase; bla; confers resistance to ampicillin, carbenicillin, and related antibiotics
   2458..2550    -  promoter       AmpR promoter: bla
   2631..3219    +  rep_origin     ori: high-copy-number ColE1/pMB1/pBR322/pUC origin of replication
   3405..3547    -  misc_feature   bom: basis of mobility region from pBR322
   3649..3840    -  CDS            rop: Rop protein, which maintains plasmids at low copy number; rop
   3857..4237    +  CDS            YPB1_ECOLX: Protein predicted: Swiss-Prot protein existence level 4. From Escherichia coli.
   4299..4363    -  CDS            TcR (fragment): tetracycline efflux protein; tet; confers resistance to tetracycline
   4378..4399    -  protein_bind   CAP binding site: CAP binding activates transcription in the presence of cAMP. E. coli catabolite activator protein
   4412..5494    -  CDS            lacI: lac repressor; lacI; The lac repressor binds to the lac operator to inhibit transcription in E. coli. This inhibition can be relieved by adding lactose or isopropyl-β-D-thiogalactopyranoside (IPTG).
   5495..5572    -  promoter       lacI promoter: lacI
   5580..5859    -  CDS            TcR (fragment): tetracycline efflux protein; tet; confers resistance to tetracycline
   5885..2       +  promoter       T7 promoter (across the origin): promoter for bacteriophage T7 RNA polymerase
