[The description below was written by a language model from this plasmid's Addgene catalogue record and pLannotate feature annotations shown in this document.]
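Description:
+36GFP-LPETG is a bacterial expression plasmid built on a pET29-type backbone for IPTG-inducible production of a supercharged green fluorescent protein in E. coli. The synthetic insert, cloned between NcoI and XhoI, is catalogued as a (GGS)9 flexible linker followed by +36 GFP, a 6xHis tag and a C-terminal LPETG motif. The feature table annotates the fluorescent protein coding region as superfolder GFP, its closest recognised relative. The His tag allows metal-affinity purification, and LPETG is the recognition sequence for sortase A, so the purified protein can be enzymatically ligated at its C terminus to peptides or other molecules carrying an N-terminal glycine.

Expression is driven by a T7 promoter with an adjacent lac operator and the T7 gene 10 ribosome binding site, and ends at the T7 terminator. The plasmid-borne lacI gene supplies repressor, so transcription requires a host that provides T7 RNA polymerase (a DE3 lysogen) and is released by IPTG. S-Tag and SET1 fragments annotated downstream of the GFP region appear to be backbone remnants, and the record does not say whether they are translated. Propagation relies on a ColE1/pMB1-type origin with bom and rop elements, an f1 origin is also present, and selection is by ampicillin through β-lactamase.

The catalogue lists a total size of 6057 bp, whereas the depositor's full sequence is 5901 nt; the record does not explain this difference. The associated publication concerns a peptide that enhances endosomal escape of delivered proteins. This suggests the construct supplies a sortase-ready +36 GFP for conjugating such peptides in protein delivery studies, although the record does not state this use directly.
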