Addgene plasmid #71754: +36GFP-LPETG
Purpose: +36GFP-LPETG for expression in E.Coli
Depositing lab: David Liu. Depositing organization: Harvard University. Publication: Discovery and Characterization of a Peptide That Enhances Endosomal Escape of Delivered Proteins in Vitro and in Vivo. Li M, Tao Y, Shu Y, LaRochelle JR, Steinauer A, Thompson D, Schepartz A, Chen ZY, Liu DR. J Am Chem Soc. 2015 Nov 11;137(44):14084-93. doi: 10.1021/jacs.5b05694. Epub 2015 Oct 30. PubMed 26465072.
Backbone
  Vector backbone: pET29
  Backbone manufacturer: Novagen
  Backbone size w/o insert (bp): 5181
  Total vector size (bp): 6057
  Vector type: Bacterial Expression
Growth in bacteria
  Bacterial resistance: Ampicillin, 100 μg/mL
  Growth temperature: 37°C
  Growth strain: DH5alpha
  Growth instructions: For protein expression, transform into BL21 Star (DE3) cells. Induce at 1.0 OD with 0.5 mM IPTG final concentration. Growing overnight (16 hours) at 20-25 C.
  Copy number: High Copy
Gene/Insert
  Gene/Insert name: (GGS)9_(pos36GFP)_6XHis_LPETG
  Species: Synthetic
  Insert size (bp): 804
  Tag / fusion protein: 6XHis (C terminal on insert); Sortase (LPETG) (C terminal on insert)
  Cloning method: Restriction Enzyme; 5′ cloning site NcoI (not destroyed); 3′ cloning site XhoI (not destroyed)
  Sequencing primers: 5′ T7 promoter; 3′ T7 Terminator
Terms and licenses: Academic/Nonprofit Terms; Industry Terms: Not Available to Industry
How to cite: +36GFP-LPETG was a gift from David Liu (Addgene plasmid # 71754 ; http://n2t.net/addgene:71754 ; RRID:Addgene_71754)
