>Addgene plasmid #71754 | +36GFP-LPETG | addgene partial sequence | sequence record 133120 | T7 5'-TAATACGACTCACTATAGGG-3'
ACTTTAAGAAGGAGATATCATATGAGCAAAGGTGAACGTCTGTTTCGTGGTAAAGTACCGATCTTAGTGG
AATTAAAGGGCGACGTGAACGGTCATAAATTTAGCGTGCGCGGCAAAGGCAAAGGTGACGCTACCCGTGG
TAAATTGACCCTGAAGTTTATTTGCACAACAGGCAAATTACCCGTTCCGTGGCCCACCTTAGTGACCACC
CTGACCTATGGCGTTCAGTGCTTCAGTCGTTACCCTAAACACATGAAACGTCACGATTTTTTCAAATCAG
CCATGCCTAAAGGATATGTTCAAGAGCGTACAATCAGCTTCAAGAAGGATGGCAAATATAAAACGCGTGC
GGAAGTGAAATTTGAAGGCCGCACATTAGTAAATCGTATCAAACTGAAAGGTCGTGACTTCAAAGAAAAA
GGCAACATTTTAGGCCATAAACTGCGTTATAACTTTAATTCTCATAAGGTGTATATTACGGCCGATAAAC
GCAAGAATGGTATCAAGGCAAAATTCAAAATTCGCCATAACGTGAAAGACGGCAGCGTTCAATTAGCGGA
TCATTATCAACAAAACACGCCGATTGGTCGCGGGCCTGTACTGTTACCTCGCAACCACTACCTGAGCACC
CGTTCTAAACTGAGCAAAGATCCGAAAGAAAAACGCGATCACATGGTTCTGTTAGAATTCGTGACCGCTG
CAGGCATTAAGCACGGACGCGACGAACGCTACAAGACCGGTGGTAGCCTCCCGGAAACCGGTCATCACCA
CCACCATCACTAATGACTCGAGTCTGGTAA
