>Addgene plasmid #71754 | +36GFP-LPETG | addgene partial sequence | sequence record 133200 | T7term 5'-GCTAGTTATTGCTCAGCGG-3'
ACGAGTCCATGTGCTGGCGTTCAAATTTCGCAGCAGCGGTTTCTTTACCAGACTCGAGTCATTAGTGATG
GTGGTGGTGATGACCGGTTTCCGGGAGGCTACCACCGGTCTTGTAGCGTTCGTCGCGTCCGTGCTTAATG
CCTGCAGCGGTCACGAATTCTAACAGAACCATGTGATCGCGTTTTTCTTTCGGATCTTTGCTCAGTTTAG
AACGGGTGCTCAGGTAGTGGTTGCGAGGTAACAGTACAGGCCCGCGACCAATCGGCGTGTTTTGTTGATA
ATGATCCGCTAATTGAACGCTGCCGTCTTTCACGTTATGGCGAATTTTGAATTTTGCCTTGATACCATTC
TTGCGTTTATCGGCCGTAATATACACCTTATGAGAATTAAAGTTATAACGCAGTTTATGGCCTAAAATGT
TGCCTTTTTCTTTGAAGTCACGACCTTTCAGTTTGATACGATTTACTAATGTGCGGCCTTCAAATTTCAC
TTCCGCACGCGTTTTATATTTGCCATCCTTCTTGAAGCTGATTGTACGCTCTTGAACATATCCTTTAGGC
ATGGCTGATTTGAAAAAATCGTGACGTTTCATGTGTTTAGGGTAACGACTGAAGCACTGAACGCCATAGG
TCAGGGTGGTCACTAAGGTGGGCCACGGAACGGGTAATTTGCCTGTTGTGCAAATAAACTTCAGGGTCAA
TTTACCACGGGTAGCGTCACCTTTGCCTTTGCCGCGCACGCTAAATTTATGACCGTTCACGTCGCCCTTT
AATTCCACTAAGATCGGTACTTTACCACG
